>Addgene plasmid #101455 | pDONR221-ZNF442 | depositor full sequence | sequence record 191371 | Full Sequence
ATGATCGTGTTCGGCGGCGAGGACAGATCTGACCTGTTCCTGCCCGACAGCCAGACCAACGAGGAGAGAA
AGCAGTACGACAGCGTGGCCTTCGAGGACGTGGCCGTGAACTTTACACAGGAGGAGTGGGCCCTGCTGGG
CCCCTCCCAGAAGAGCCTGTACAGAGACGTGATGTGGGAAACCATCAGAAACCTGGACTGCATCGGCATG
AAGTGGGAGGACACCAACATCGAGGACCAGCACAGAAACCCCAGAAGGAGCCTGAGATGCCACATCATCG
AGAGATTCAGCGAGTCCAGGCAGCCAGATAGCACCGTGAACGAAAAGCCCCCCGGCGTGGACCCCTGCAA
AAGCAGCGTGTGCGGCGAGATTATGGGCTGCAGCTTCCTGAACTGCTACATCACATTCGACGCCGGCCAC
AAGCCTGACGAGTGCCAGGAGTACGGGGAAAAGCCTCACACCCACAAGCAATGCGGCACCGCCTTCAACT
ACCACCACAGCTTCCAGACCCAGGAGAGGCCCCACACAGGCAAGAAGAGATACGACTGTAAGGAGTGTGG
AAAGACCTTCTCCAGCAGCGGCAACCTGCGGAGACATATCATCGTGCAGAGAGGCGGCGGCCCCTACATC
TGCAAGCTGTGCGGAAAGGCATTCTTCTGGCCCTCCCTGTTCAGGATGCACGAAAGGACACACACGGGAG
AGAAGCCCTATGAATGTAAACAGTGCTGCAAAGCTTTCCCCATCTACAGCTCCTACCTGAGACACGAGCG
AACTCACACCGGTGAAAAGCCATATGAGTGCAAACACTGCTCTAAGGCCTTTCCCGACTACAGCAGCTAC
GTGAGGCACGAACGCACCCACACGGGTGAGAAACCGTACAAATGCAAGAGATGCGGCAGAGCTTTCAGCG
TGAGCAGCTCCCTGAGAATCCACGAGCGCACCCATACCGGCGAGAAGCCATACGAGTGCAAGCAGTGCGG
TAAAGCCTTTCACCACCTGGGCTCTTTCCAGAGACACATGATCAGACATACAGGCGACGGCCCTCACAAG
TGCAAGATCTGTGGGAAGGGCTTCGACTGCCCCAGCTCACTGCAGTCCCACGAGAGAACCCACACTGGCG
AGAAACCTTACGAATGTAAGCAGTGTGGCAAGGCTCTGAGCCACCACTCATCCTTCAGATCCCATATGAT
CATGCACACCGGAGACGGCCCCCATAAGTGCAAAGTCTGCGGCAAAGCATTCATCTACCCCAGCGTGTTC
CAGGGCCATGAGAGAACACACACAGGGGAGAAGCCTTATGAGTGTAAGGAATGCGGTAAGGCTTTCAGAA
TCAGCAGCAGCCTGAGGAGACATGAGACTACACACACCGGCGAAAAACCATACAAGTGTAAGTGCGGCAA
GGCCTTCATCGACTTCTACTCCTTCCAGAACCACGAGACAACCCATACAGGAGAAAAGCCCTACGAGTGC
AAGGAGTGCGGGAAGGCTTTTAGCTGCTTCACCTACCTTAGCCAGCACCGGAGGACCCACATGGCAGAGA
AACCCTACGAATGCAAAACCTGCAAGAAGGCATTTAGCCACTTCGGAAACCTGAAGGTGCACGAGCGGAT
TCACACAGGTGAGAAGCCGTATGAATGCAAGGAATGTAGGAAAGCCTTCAGCTGGCTGACCTGCCTGCTG
CGGCACGAGAGGATCCACACCGGGAAGAAGTCTTATGAATGCCAACAGTGCGGAAAAGCATTTACCAGAA
GCAGATTCCTGAGAGGCCACGAGAAGACACATACCGGGGAGAAAATGCACGAGTGTAAAGAATGCGGGAA
AGCCCTGTCCAGCCTGTCTAGCCTGCACAGACACAAGCGGACCCACTGGAGAGACACCCTGTATACCCAG
CTTTCTTGTACAAAGTTGGCATTATAAGAAAGCATTGCTTATCAATTTGTTGCAACGAACAGGTCACTAT
CAGTCAAAATAAAATCATTATTTGCCATCCAGCTGATATCCCCTATAGTGAGTCGTATTACATGGTCATA
GCTGTTTCCTGGCAGCTCTGGCCCGTGTCTCAAAATCTCTGATGTTACATTGCACAAGATAAAAATATAT
CATCATGAACAATAAAACTGTCTGCTTACATAAACAGTAATACAAGGGGTGTTATGAGCCATATTCAACG
GGAAACGTCGAGGCCGCGATTAAATTCCAACATGGATGCTGATTTATATGGGTATAAATGGGCTCGCGAT
AATGTCGGGCAATCAGGTGCGACAATCTATCGCTTGTATGGGAAGCCCGATGCGCCAGAGTTGTTTCTGA
AACATGGCAAAGGTAGCGTTGCCAATGATGTTACAGATGAGATGGTCAGACTAAACTGGCTGACGGAATT
TATGCCTCTTCCGACCATCAAGCATTTTATCCGTACTCCTGATGATGCATGGTTACTCACCACTGCGATC
CCCGGAAAAACAGCATTCCAGGTATTAGAAGAATATCCTGATTCAGGTGAAAATATTGTTGATGCGCTGG
CAGTGTTCCTGCGCCGGTTGCATTCGATTCCTGTTTGTAATTGTCCTTTTAACAGCGATCGCGTATTTCG
TCTCGCTCAGGCGCAATCACGAATGAATAACGGTTTGGTTGATGCGAGTGATTTTGATGACGAGCGTAAT
GGCTGGCCTGTTGAACAAGTCTGGAAAGAAATGCATAAACTTTTGCCATTCTCACCGGATTCAGTCGTCA
CTCATGGTGATTTCTCACTTGATAACCTTATTTTTGACGAGGGGAAATTAATAGGTTGTATTGATGTTGG
ACGAGTCGGAATCGCAGACCGATACCAGGATCTTGCCATCCTATGGAACTGCCTCGGTGAGTTTTCTCCT
TCATTACAGAAACGGCTTTTTCAAAAATATGGTATTGATAATCCTGATATGAATAAATTGCAGTTTCATT
TGATGCTCGATGAGTTTTTCTAATCAGAATTGGTTAATTGGTTGTAACACTGGCAGAGCATTACGCTGAC
TTGACGGGACGGCGCAAGCTCATGACCAAAATCCCTTAACGTGAGTTACGCGTCGTTCCACTGAGCGTCA
GACCCCGTAGAAAAGATCAAAGGATCTTCTTGAGATCCTTTTTTTCTGCGCGTAATCTGCTGCTTGCAAA
CAAAAAAACCACCGCTACCAGCGGTGGTTTGTTTGCCGGATCAAGAGCTACCAACTCTTTTTCCGAAGGT
AACTGGCTTCAGCAGAGCGCAGATACCAAATACTGTTCTTCTAGTGTAGCCGTAGTTAGGCCACCACTTC
AAGAACTCTGTAGCACCGCCTACATACCTCGCTCTGCTAATCCTGTTACCAGTGGCTGCTGCCAGTGGCG
ATAAGTCGTGTCTTACCGGGTTGGACTCAAGACGATAGTTACCGGATAAGGCGCAGCGGTCGGGCTGAAC
GGGGGGTTCGTGCACACAGCCCAGCTTGGAGCGAACGACCTACACCGAACTGAGATACCTACAGCGTGAG
CTATGAGAAAGCGCCACGCTTCCCGAAGGGAGAAAGGCGGACAGGTATCCGGTAAGCGGCAGGGTCGGAA
CAGGAGAGCGCACGAGGGAGCTTCCAGGGGGAAACGCCTGGTATCTTTATAGTCCTGTCGGGTTTCGCCA
CCTCTGACTTGAGCGTCGATTTTTGTGATGCTCGTCAGGGGGGCGGAGCCTATGGAAAAACGCCAGCAAC
GCGGCCTTTTTACGGTTCCTGGCCTTTTGCTGGCCTTTTGCTCACATGTTCTTTCCTGCGTTATCCCCTG
ATTCTGTGGATAACCGTATTACCGCCTTTGAGTGAGCTGATACCGCTCGCCGCAGCCGAACGACCGAGCG
CAGCGAGTCAGTGAGCGAGGAAGCGGAAGAGCGCCCAATACGCAAACCGCCTCTCCCCGCGCGTTGGCCG
ATTCATTAATGCAGCTGGCACGACAGGTTTCCCGACTGGAAAGCGGGCAGTGAGCGCAACGCAATTAATA
CGCGTACCGCTAGCCAGGAAGAGTTTGTAGAAACGCAAAAAGGCCATCCGTCAGGATGGCCTTCTGCTTA
GTTTGATGCCTGGCAGTTTATGGCGGGCGTCCTGCCCGCCACCCTCCGGGCCGTTGCTTCACAACGTTCA
AATCCGCTCCCGGCGGATTTGTCCTACTCAGGAGAGCGTTCACCGACAAACAACAGATAAAACGAAAGGC
CCAGTCTTCCGACTGAGCCTTTCGTTTTATTTGATGCCTGGCAGTTCCCTACTCTCGCGTTAACGCTAGC
ATGGATGTTTTCCCAGTCACGACGTTGTAAAACGACGGCCAGTCTTAAGCTCGGGCCCCAAATAATGATT
TTATTTTGACTGATAGTGACCTGTTCGTTGCAACAAATTGATGAGCAATGCTTTTTTATAATGCCAACTT
TGTACAAAAAAGCAGGCTTA
Features (pLannotate 1.2.2; 10 found; start..end, strand, type, name):
     79..603     +  CDS            ZNF627 (fragment): ZN627_HUMAN - Experimental evidence at protein level: Swiss-Prot protein existence level 1. May be involved in transcriptional regulation. From Homo sapiens (Human).
   1885..1984    -  protein_bind   attL2: mutant version of attL; recombination site for the Gateway® LR reaction LR Clonase™
   2002..2020    -  promoter       T7 promoter: promoter for bacteriophage T7 RNA polymerase
   2154..2963    +  CDS            KanR: aminoglycoside phosphotransferase; aph(3')-Ia; confers resistance to kanamycin in bacteria or G418 (Geneticin®) in eukaryotes
   3110..3698    +  rep_origin     ori: high-copy-number ColE1/pMB1/pBR322/pUC origin of replication
   3881..3973    +  CDS            lacI (fragment): lac repressor; lacI; The lac repressor binds to the lac operator to inhibit transcription in E. coli. This inhibition can be relieved by adding lactose or isopropyl-β-D-thiogalactopyranoside (IPTG).
   4028..4055    -  terminator     rrnB T2 terminator: transcription terminator T2 from the E. coli rrnB gene
   4187..4230    +  terminator     rrnB T1 terminator: Escherichia coli rrnB; transcription terminator T1 from the E. coli rrnB gene
   4277..4313    -  CDS            lacZα (fragment): LacZα fragment of β-galactosidase; lacZ fragment
   4329..4428    +  protein_bind   attL1: mutant version of attL; recombination site for the Gateway® LR reaction LR Clonase™
