>Addgene plasmid #101455 | pDONR221-ZNF442 | addgene full sequence | sequence record 325043 | Addgene NGS Result
GACGGCCAGTCTTAAGCTCGGGCCCCAAATAATGATTTTATTTTGACTGATAGTGACCTGTTCGTTGCAA
CAAATTGATGAGCAATGCTTTTTTATAATGCCAACTTTGTACAAAAAAGTTGGCATGATCGTGTTCGGCG
GCGAGGACAGATCTGACCTGTTCCTGCCCGACAGCCAGACCAACGAGGAGAGAAAGCAGTACGACAGCGT
GGCCTTCGAGGACGTGGCCGTGAACTTTACACAGGAGGAGTGGGCCCTGCTGGGCCCCTCCCAGAAGAGC
CTGTACAGAGACGTGATGTGGGAAACCATCAGAAACCTGGACTGCATCGGCATGAAGTGGGAGGACACCA
ACATCGAGGACCAGCACAGAAACCCCAGAAGGAGCCTGAGATGCCACATCATCGAGAGATTCAGCGAGTC
CAGGCAGCCAGATAGCACCGTGAACGAAAAGCCCCCCGGCGTGGACCCCTGCAAAAGCAGCGTGTGCGGC
GAGATTATGGGCTGCAGCTTCCTGAACTGCTACATCACATTCGACGCCGGCCACAAGCCTGACGAGTGCC
AGGAGTACGGGGAAAAGCCTCACACCCACAAGCAATGCGGCACCGCCTTCAACTACCACCACAGCTTCCA
GACCCAGGAGAGGCCCCACACAGGCAAGAAGAGATACGACTGTAAGGAGTGTGGAAAGACCTTCTCCAGC
AGCGGCAACCTGCGGAGACATATCATCGTGCAGAGAGGCGGCGGCCCCTACATCTGCAAGCTGTGCGGAA
AGGCATTCTTCTGGCCCTCCCTGTTCAGGATGCACGAAAGGACACACACGGGAGAGAAGCCCTATGAATG
TAAACAGTGCTGCAAAGCTTTCCCCATCTACAGCTCCTACCTGAGACACGAGCGAACTCACACCGGTGAA
AAGCCATATGAGTGCAAACACTGCTCTAAGGCCTTTCCCGACTACAGCAGCTACGTGAGGCACGAACGCA
CCCACACGGGTGAGAAACCGTACAAATGCAAGAGATGCGGCAGAGCTTTCAGCGTGAGCAGCTCCCTGAG
AATCCACGAGCGCACCCATACCGGCGAGAAGCCATACGAGTGCAAGCAGTGCGGTAAAGCCTTTCACCAC
CTGGGCTCTTTCCAGAGACACATGATCAGACATACAGGCGACGGCCCTCACAAGTGCAAGATCTGTGGGA
AGGGCTTCGACTGCCCCAGCTCACTGCAGTCCCACGAGAGAACCCACACTGGCGAGAAACCTTACGAATG
TAAGCAGTGTGGCAAGGCTCTGAGCCACCACTCATCCTTCAGATCCCATATGATCATGCACACCGGAGAC
GGCCCCCATAAGTGCAAAGTCTGCGGCAAAGCATTCATCTACCCCAGCGTGTTCCAGGGCCATGAGAGAA
CACACACAGGGGAGAAGCCTTATGAGTGTAAGGAATGCGGTAAGGCTTTCAGAATCAGCAGCAGCCTGAG
GAGACATGAGACTACACACACCGGCGAAAAACCATACAAGTGTAAGTGCGGCAAGGCCTTCATCGACTTC
TACTCCTTCCAGAACCACGAGACAACCCATACAGGAGAAAAGCCCTACGAGTGCAAGGAGTGCGGGAAGG
CTTTTAGCTGCTTCACCTACCTTAGCCAGCACCGGAGGACCCACATGGCAGAGAAACCCTACGAATGCAA
AACCTGCAAGAAGGCATTTAGCCACTTCGGAAACCTGAAGGTGCACGAGCGGATTCACACAGGTGAGAAG
CCGTATGAATGCAAGGAATGTAGGAAAGCCTTCAGCTGGCTGACCTGCCTGCTGCGGCACGAGAGGATCC
ACACCGGGAAGAAGTCTTATGAATGCCAACAGTGCGGAAAAGCATTTACCAGAAGCAGATTCCTGAGAGG
CCACGAGAAGACACATACCGGGGAGAAAATGCACGAGTGTAAAGAATGCGGGAAAGCCCTGTCCAGCCTG
TCTAGCCTGCACAGACACAAGCGGACCCACTGGAGAGACACCCTGTACCCAACTTTCTTGTACAAAGTTG
GCATTATAAGAAAGCATTGCTTATCAATTTGTTGCAACGAACAGGTCACTATCAGTCAAAATAAAATCAT
TATTTGCCATCCAGCTGATATCCCCTATAGTGAGTCGTATTACATGGTCATAGCTGTTTCTTGGCAGCTC
TGGCCCGTGTCTCAAAATCTCTGATGTTACATTGCACAAGATAAAAATATATCATCATGAACAATAAAAC
TGTCTGCTTACATAAACAGTAATACAAGGGGTGTTATGAGCCATATTCAACGGGAAACGTCGAGGCCGCG
ATTAAATTCCAACATGGATGCTGATTTATATGGGTATAAATGGGCTCGCGATAATGTCGGGCAATCAGGT
GCGACAATCTATCGCTTGTATGGGAAGCCCGATGCGCCAGAGTTGTTTCTGAAACATGGCAAAGGTAGCG
TTGCCAATGATGTTACAGATGAGATGGTCAGACTAAACTGGCTGACGGAATTTATGCCTCTTCCGACCAT
CAAGCATTTTATCCGTACTCCTGATGATGCATGGTTACTCACCACTGCGATCCCCGGAAAAACAGCATTC
CAGGTATTAGAAGAATATCCTGATTCAGGTGAAAATATTGTTGATGCGCTGGCAGTGTTCCTGCGCCGGT
TGCATTCGATTCCTGTTTGTAATTGTCCTTTTAACAGCGATCGCGTATTTCGTCTCGCTCAGGCGCAATC
ACGAATGAATAACGGTTTGGTTGATGCGAGTGATTTTGATGACGAGCGTAATGGCTGGCCTGTTGAACAA
GTCTGGAAAGAAATGCATAAACTTTTGCCATTCTCACCGGATTCAGTCGTCACTCATGGTGATTTCTCAC
TTGATAACCTTATTTTTGACGAGGGGAAATTAATAGGTTGTATTGATGTTGGACGAGTCGGAATCGCAGA
CCGATACCAGGATCTTGCCATCCTATGGAACTGCCTCGGTGAGTTTTCTCCTTCATTACAGAAACGGCTT
TTTCAAAAATATGGTATTGATAATCCTGATATGAATAAATTGCAGTTTCATTTGATGCTCGATGAGTTTT
TCTAATCAGAATTGGTTAATTGGTTGTAACACTGGCAGAGCATTACGCTGACTTGACGGGACGGCGCAAG
CTCATGACCAAAATCCCTTAACGTGAGTTACGCGTCGTTCCACTGAGCGTCAGACCCCGTAGAAAAGATC
AAAGGATCTTCTTGAGATCCTTTTTTTCTGCGCGTAATCTGCTGCTTGCAAACAAAAAAACCACCGCTAC
CAGCGGTGGTTTGTTTGCCGGATCAAGAGCTACCAACTCTTTTTCCGAAGGTAACTGGCTTCAGCAGAGC
GCAGATACCAAATACTGTTCTTCTAGTGTAGCCGTAGTTAGGCCACCACTTCAAGAACTCTGTAGCACCG
CCTACATACCTCGCTCTGCTAATCCTGTTACCAGTGGCTGCTGCCAGTGGCGATAAGTCGTGTCTTACCG
GGTTGGACTCAAGACGATAGTTACCGGATAAGGCGCAGCGGTCGGGCTGAACGGGGGGTTCGTGCACACA
GCCCAGCTTGGAGCGAACGACCTACACCGAACTGAGATACCTACAGCGTGAGCTATGAGAAAGCGCCACG
CTTCCCGAAGGGAGAAAGGCGGACAGGTATCCGGTAAGCGGCAGGGTCGGAACAGGAGAGCGCACGAGGG
AGCTTCCAGGGGGAAACGCCTGGTATCTTTATAGTCCTGTCGGGTTTCGCCACCTCTGACTTGAGCGTCG
ATTTTTGTGATGCTCGTCAGGGGGGCGGAGCCTATGGAAAAACGCCAGCAACGCGGCCTTTTTACGGTTC
CTGGCCTTTTGCTGGCCTTTTGCTCACATGTTCTTTCCTGCGTTATCCCCTGATTCTGTGGATAACCGTA
TTACCGCCTTTGAGTGAGCTGATACCGCTCGCCGCAGCCGAACGACCGAGCGCAGCGAGTCAGTGAGCGA
GGAAGCGGAAGAGCGCCCAATACGCAAACCGCCTCTCCCCGCGCGTTGGCCGATTCATTAATGCAGCTGG
CACGACAGGTTTCCCGACTGGAAAGCGGGCAGTGAGCGCAACGCAATTAATACGCGTACCGCTAGCCAGG
AAGAGTTTGTAGAAACGCAAAAAGGCCATCCGTCAGGATGGCCTTCTGCTTAGTTTGATGCCTGGCAGTT
TATGGCGGGCGTCCTGCCCGCCACCCTCCGGGCCGTTGCTTCACAACGTTCAAATCCGCTCCCGGCGGAT
TTGTCCTACTCAGGAGAGCGTTCACCGACAAACAACAGATAAAACGAAAGGCCCAGTCTTCCGACTGAGC
CTTTCGTTTTATTTGATGCCTGGCAGTTCCCTACTCTCGCGTTAACGCTAGCATGGATGTTTTCCCAGTC
ACGACGTTGTAAAAC
Features (pLannotate 1.2.2; 10 found; start..end, strand, type, name):
     27..122     +  protein_bind   attL3: mutant version of attL; recombination site for the Gateway® LR reaction LR Clonase™
    203..727     +  CDS            ZNF627 (fragment): ZN627_HUMAN - Experimental evidence at protein level: Swiss-Prot protein existence level 1. May be involved in transcriptional regulation. From Homo sapiens (Human).
   2007..2106    -  protein_bind   attL2: mutant version of attL; recombination site for the Gateway® LR reaction LR Clonase™
   2124..2142    -  promoter       T7 promoter: promoter for bacteriophage T7 RNA polymerase
   2276..3085    +  CDS            KanR: aminoglycoside phosphotransferase; aph(3')-Ia; confers resistance to kanamycin in bacteria or G418 (Geneticin®) in eukaryotes
   3232..3820    +  rep_origin     ori: high-copy-number ColE1/pMB1/pBR322/pUC origin of replication
   4003..4095    +  CDS            lacI (fragment): lac repressor; lacI; The lac repressor binds to the lac operator to inhibit transcription in E. coli. This inhibition can be relieved by adding lactose or isopropyl-β-D-thiogalactopyranoside (IPTG).
   4150..4177    -  terminator     rrnB T2 terminator: transcription terminator T2 from the E. coli rrnB gene
   4309..4352    +  terminator     rrnB T1 terminator: Escherichia coli rrnB; transcription terminator T1 from the E. coli rrnB gene
   4399..10      -  CDS            lacZα (fragment) (across the origin): LacZα fragment of β-galactosidase; lacZ fragment
