[The description below was written by a language model from this plasmid's Addgene catalogue record and pLannotate feature annotations shown in this document.]
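Description:
pDONR221-ZNF442 is a Gateway entry clone built on the Invitrogen pDONR221 backbone and belongs to the Human TFome Collection, a library of human transcription factor open reading frames assembled for cell fate engineering. It is a bacterial shuttling plasmid rather than an expression vector. It replicates from a high-copy ColE1/pUC-type origin and is selected with kanamycin through the aph(3')-Ia (KanR) gene. rrnB T1 and T2 terminators lie upstream of the cloning region and shield the insert from read-through transcription. Small lacZα and lacI fragments and a T7 promoter next to attL2 are backbone remnants. No eukaryotic promoter is annotated, so the ORF is not expected to be expressed in mammalian cells from this plasmid.

The payload is the human ZNF442 coding sequence, made by gene synthesis and flanked by attL recombination sites. An LR Clonase reaction can therefore move it directionally into any compatible destination vector. The last nucleotide of the stop codon has been removed so that the ORF reads through into the att site, which permits C-terminal fusions to tags or reporters supplied by the destination vector.

Two points in the automated annotation need care. The tool labels only a roughly 525 nt stretch of the insert, and it calls it a fragment of ZNF627. This most likely reflects homology among related zinc finger proteins rather than a different insert, although the tables alone cannot confirm that. The upstream att site is called attL1 in the depositor sequence but attL3 in the sequencing-derived record. The two full sequences also differ slightly in length (4,430 versus 4,425 nt).
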