Addgene plasmid #101455: pDONR221-ZNF442
Purpose: Donor Vector containing ZNF442 transcription factor, part of the Human TFome Collection
Depositing lab: George Church. Depositing organization: Harvard Medical School. Publication: A comprehensive library of human transcription factors for cell fate engineering. Ng AHM, Khoshakhlagh P, Rojo Arias JE, Pasquini G, Wang K, Swiersy A, Shipman SL, Appleton E, Kiaee K, Kohman RE, Vernet A, Dysart M, Leeper K, Saylor W, Huang JY, Graveline A, Taipale J, Hill DE, Vidal M, Melero-Martin JM, Busskamp V, Church GM. Nat Biotechnol. 2021 Apr;39(4):510-519. doi: 10.1038/s41587-020-0742-6. Epub 2020 Nov 30. PubMed 33257861.
Backbone
  Vector backbone: pDONR221
  Backbone manufacturer: Invitrogen
  Vector type: Gateway shuttling vector
Growth in bacteria
  Bacterial resistance: Kanamycin, 50 μg/mL
  Growth temperature: 37°C
  Growth strain: DH5alpha
  Copy number: High Copy
Gene/Insert
  Gene/Insert name: ZNF442 (alt name: Q9H7R0 (Uniprot ID))
  Species: H. sapiens (human)
  Mutation: Last nucleotide of stop codon removed to allow for Gateway C-terminal fusions
  Entrez Gene: ZNF442
  Cloning method: Gateway Cloning
  Sequencing primers: 5′ M13F(-21); 3′ M13R
Terms and licenses: Academic/Nonprofit Terms; Industry Terms: Not Available to Industry
Depositor comments: Harvard generated by gene synthesis
How to cite: pDONR221-ZNF442 was a gift from George Church (Addgene plasmid # 101455 ; http://n2t.net/addgene:101455 ; RRID:Addgene_101455)
