>Addgene plasmid #101455 | pDONR221-ZNF442 | depositor partial sequence | sequence record 191372 | insert
ATGATCGTGTTCGGCGGCGAGGACAGATCTGACCTGTTCCTGCCCGACAGCCAGACCAACGAGGAGAGAA
AGCAGTACGACAGCGTGGCCTTCGAGGACGTGGCCGTGAACTTTACACAGGAGGAGTGGGCCCTGCTGGG
CCCCTCCCAGAAGAGCCTGTACAGAGACGTGATGTGGGAAACCATCAGAAACCTGGACTGCATCGGCATG
AAGTGGGAGGACACCAACATCGAGGACCAGCACAGAAACCCCAGAAGGAGCCTGAGATGCCACATCATCG
AGAGATTCAGCGAGTCCAGGCAGCCAGATAGCACCGTGAACGAAAAGCCCCCCGGCGTGGACCCCTGCAA
AAGCAGCGTGTGCGGCGAGATTATGGGCTGCAGCTTCCTGAACTGCTACATCACATTCGACGCCGGCCAC
AAGCCTGACGAGTGCCAGGAGTACGGGGAAAAGCCTCACACCCACAAGCAATGCGGCACCGCCTTCAACT
ACCACCACAGCTTCCAGACCCAGGAGAGGCCCCACACAGGCAAGAAGAGATACGACTGTAAGGAGTGTGG
AAAGACCTTCTCCAGCAGCGGCAACCTGCGGAGACATATCATCGTGCAGAGAGGCGGCGGCCCCTACATC
TGCAAGCTGTGCGGAAAGGCATTCTTCTGGCCCTCCCTGTTCAGGATGCACGAAAGGACACACACGGGAG
AGAAGCCCTATGAATGTAAACAGTGCTGCAAAGCTTTCCCCATCTACAGCTCCTACCTGAGACACGAGCG
AACTCACACCGGTGAAAAGCCATATGAGTGCAAACACTGCTCTAAGGCCTTTCCCGACTACAGCAGCTAC
GTGAGGCACGAACGCACCCACACGGGTGAGAAACCGTACAAATGCAAGAGATGCGGCAGAGCTTTCAGCG
TGAGCAGCTCCCTGAGAATCCACGAGCGCACCCATACCGGCGAGAAGCCATACGAGTGCAAGCAGTGCGG
TAAAGCCTTTCACCACCTGGGCTCTTTCCAGAGACACATGATCAGACATACAGGCGACGGCCCTCACAAG
TGCAAGATCTGTGGGAAGGGCTTCGACTGCCCCAGCTCACTGCAGTCCCACGAGAGAACCCACACTGGCG
AGAAACCTTACGAATGTAAGCAGTGTGGCAAGGCTCTGAGCCACCACTCATCCTTCAGATCCCATATGAT
CATGCACACCGGAGACGGCCCCCATAAGTGCAAAGTCTGCGGCAAAGCATTCATCTACCCCAGCGTGTTC
CAGGGCCATGAGAGAACACACACAGGGGAGAAGCCTTATGAGTGTAAGGAATGCGGTAAGGCTTTCAGAA
TCAGCAGCAGCCTGAGGAGACATGAGACTACACACACCGGCGAAAAACCATACAAGTGTAAGTGCGGCAA
GGCCTTCATCGACTTCTACTCCTTCCAGAACCACGAGACAACCCATACAGGAGAAAAGCCCTACGAGTGC
AAGGAGTGCGGGAAGGCTTTTAGCTGCTTCACCTACCTTAGCCAGCACCGGAGGACCCACATGGCAGAGA
AACCCTACGAATGCAAAACCTGCAAGAAGGCATTTAGCCACTTCGGAAACCTGAAGGTGCACGAGCGGAT
TCACACAGGTGAGAAGCCGTATGAATGCAAGGAATGTAGGAAAGCCTTCAGCTGGCTGACCTGCCTGCTG
CGGCACGAGAGGATCCACACCGGGAAGAAGTCTTATGAATGCCAACAGTGCGGAAAAGCATTTACCAGAA
GCAGATTCCTGAGAGGCCACGAGAAGACACATACCGGGGAGAAAATGCACGAGTGTAAAGAATGCGGGAA
AGCCCTGTCCAGCCTGTCTAGCCTGCACAGACACAAGCGGACCCACTGGAGAGACACCCTGTA
